Addgene plasmid #216412: pC1_oROS-HT_LF(C199S)
Purpose: Expresses the loss-of-function mutation C199S of the genetically encoded, chemigenetic hydrogen peroxide sensor oROS-HT in mamalian cells.
Depositing lab: Andre Berndt. Depositing organization: University of Washington. Publication: Far-red and sensitive sensor for monitoring real time H2O2 dynamics with subcellular resolution and in multi-parametric imaging applications. Lee J.D., Nguyen A., Jin Z.R., Moghadasi A., Gibbs C.E., Wait S.J., Evitts K.M., Asencio A., Bremner S.B., Zuniga S., Chavan V., Williams A., Smith N., Regnier M., Young J.E., Mack D., Nance E., Boyle P.M., Berndt A.. bioRxiv 2024.02.06.579232 10.1101/2024.02.06.579232.
Backbone
  Vector backbone: pC1
  Total vector size (bp): 7529
  Vector type: Mammalian Expression
Growth in bacteria
  Bacterial resistance: Kanamycin, 50 μg/mL
  Growth temperature: 37°C
  Growth strain: DH5alpha
  Copy number: High Copy
Gene/Insert
  Gene/Insert name: oROS-HT_LF(C199S)
  Promoter: CMV
  Cloning method: Gibson Cloning
  Sequencing primers: 5′ atgaagacgatcatcgccctgagc
Terms and licenses: Academic/Nonprofit Terms; Industry Terms: Not Available to Industry
Depositor comments: Please visit https://pubmed.ncbi.nlm.nih.gov/38352381/ for bioRxiv preprint.
How to cite: pC1_oROS-HT_LF(C199S) was a gift from Andre Berndt (Addgene plasmid # 216412 ; http://n2t.net/addgene:216412 ; RRID:Addgene_216412)
