[The description below was written by a language model from this plasmid's Addgene catalogue record and pLannotate feature annotations shown in this document.]
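Description:
pC1_oROS-HT_LF(C199S) is a mammalian expression plasmid on a pC1 backbone that drives a loss-of-function control version of oROS-HT, a genetically encoded chemigenetic sensor for hydrogen peroxide. The coding region is transcribed from the human cytomegalovirus immediate early enhancer and promoter and terminated by an SV40 polyadenylation signal. In the feature table the open reading frame appears as two segments matching the peroxide-sensing portion of HyPerRed flanking two HaloTag/dehalogenase-derived segments. This fits a design in which a rearranged HaloTag is inserted into a peroxide-responsive sensing domain, so that a covalently bound chloroalkane dye ligand supplies the fluorescence readout (far-red, according to the associated publication title). The C199S substitution is described as abolishing function, giving a sensor that should not respond to peroxide; the record does not say more about the mechanism.

The plasmid replicates in bacteria at high copy from a ColE1/pUC-type origin and also carries an f1 phage origin. Selection relies on a single Tn5 aminoglycoside phosphotransferase gene placed behind tandem bacterial (bla) and SV40 early promoters and followed by an HSV TK polyadenylation signal. It therefore confers kanamycin resistance in E. coli and could allow G418 selection in mammalian cells. A remnant multiple cloning site lies just downstream of the insert.

The catalogue lists a total size of 7529 bp, whereas the annotated full sequence record is 5,623 nt; the record does not explain this discrepancy. The construct is suited to use as a negative control alongside the functional oROS-HT sensor in live-cell peroxide imaging, helping to separate genuine peroxide signals from artefacts.
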