Features (pLannotate 1.2.2; 17 found; start..end, strand, type, name):
      9..389     +  CDS            HyPerRed (fragment): red fluorescent genetically encoded indicator for H2O2 ()
    429..881     +  CDS            HaloTag® (fragment): modified bacterial dehalogenase that forms covalent bonds with chloroalkane derivatives
    936..1358    +  CDS            dhaA (fragment): DHAA_PSEPV - Experimental evidence at protein level: Swiss-Prot protein existence level 1. Catalyzes hydrolytic cleavage of carbon-halogen bonds in halogenated aliphatic compounds, leading to the formation of the corresponding primary alcohols, halide ions and protons. Has a broad substrate specificity, as it is able to dehalogenate mono- and di- chlorinated and brominated alkanes (up to at least C10), and the two isomers of 1,3-dichloropropene to 3-chloroallyl alcohol; the highest activity was found with 1,2-dibromoethane, while no activity was observed with the analog 1,2-dichloroethane. Fro
   1373..1652    +  CDS            HyPerRed (fragment): red fluorescent genetically encoded indicator for H2O2 ()
   1656..1692    +  misc_feature   MCS (fragment): multiple cloning site
   1709..1793    +  CDS            large T antigen (fragment): large T antigen from SV40 (simian virus 40)
   1816..1937    +  polyA_signal   SV40 poly(A) signal: SV40 polyadenylation signal
   1971..2399    -  rep_origin     f1 ori (sequence partly withheld): f1 bacteriophage origin of replication; arrow indicates direction of (+) strand synthesis
   2426..2530    +  promoter       AmpR promoter: bla
   2532..2889    +  promoter       SV40 promoter: SV40 enhancer and early promoter
   2924..3718    +  CDS            NeoR/KanR: aminoglycoside phosphotransferase from Tn5; aph(3')-II (or nptII); confers resistance to neomycin, kanamycin, and G418 (Geneticin®)
   3739..3891    +  CDS            ble (fragment): BLE_KLEPN - Experimental evidence at protein level: Swiss-Prot protein existence level 1. Binding protein with a strong affinity to the bleomycin family of antibiotics. Binds to CL990; an antimitotic-antibiotic compound. From Klebsiella pneumoniae.
   3950..3997    +  polyA_signal   HSV TK poly(A) signal: herpes simplex virus thymidine kinase polyadenylation signal (Cole and Stacy, 1985)
   4088..4104    -  polyA_signal   bGH poly(A) signal (fragment): bovine growth hormone polyadenylation signal
   4326..4914    +  rep_origin     ori: high-copy-number ColE1/pMB1/pBR322/pUC origin of replication
   5089..5392    +  enhancer       CMV enhancer: human cytomegalovirus immediate early enhancer
   5393..5596    +  promoter       CMV promoter: human cytomegalovirus (CMV) immediate early promoter
>Addgene plasmid #216412 | pC1_oROS-HT_LF(C199S) | addgene full sequence | sequence record 435272 | Addgene NGS Result
CCGCCACCATGGAGATGGCGAGCCAGCAGGGCGAGACGATGTCCGGACCGCTGCACATTGGTTTGATTCC
CACAGTTGGACCGTACCTGCTACCGCATATTATCCCTATGCTGCACCAGACCTTTCCAAAGCTGGAAATG
TATCTGCATGAAGCACAGACCCACCAGTTACTGGCGCAACTGGACAGCGGCAAACTCGATTGCGTGATCC
TCGCACTGGTGAAAGAGAGCGAAGCATTCATTGAAGTGCCGTTGTTTGATGAGCCAATGTTGCTGGCTAT
CTATGAAGATCACCCGTGGGCGAACCGCGAATGCGTACCGATGGCCGATCTGGCAGGGGAAAAACTGCTG
ATGCTGGAAGATGGTCACAGTTTGCGCGATCAGGCAATGGGTTTCTGTTTTGAAGCCGGGGCGCTGAGCT
CAACGGGTGAGACCTTCCAGGCCTTCCGCACCACCGACGTCGGCCGCAAGCTGATCATCGATCAGAACGT
TTTTATCGAGGGTACGCTGCCGATGGGTGTCGTCCGCCCGCTGACTGAAGTCGAGATGGACCATTACCGC
GAGCCGTTCCTGAATCCTGTTGACCGCGAGCCACTGTGGCGCTTCCCAAACGAGCTGCCAATCGCCGGTG
AGCCAGCGAACATCGTCGCGCTGGTCGAAGAATACATGGACTGGCTGCACCAGTCCCCTGTCCCGAAGCT
GCTGTTCTGGGGCACCCCAGGCGTTCTGATCCCACCGGCCGAAGCCGCTCGCCTGGCCAAAAGCCTGCCT
AACTGCAAGGCTGTGGACATCGGCCCGGGTCTGAATCTGCTGCAAGAAGACAACCCGGACCTGATCGGCA
GCGAGATCGCGCGCTGGCTGTCGACGCTCGAGATTTCCGGCGGAGGAACAGGTGGTTCTGGTGGAACAGG
GGGTAGCGGAGGTACAGGAGGAAGTATGGCGGAGATCGGAACTGGATTCCCGTTTGATCCGCATTATGTG
GAAGTTCTGGGAGAGCGCATGCATTATGTGGACGTTGGTCCTCGTGATGGGACACCAGTGCTGTTCCTTC
ACGGCAATCCGACATCGTCGTACGTGTGGCGTAATATCATCCCGCACGTTGCCCCCACGCACCGCTGCAT
TGCCCCTGACTTAATTGGTATGGGGAAAAGTGATAAGCCTGATCTGGGGTACTTCTTTGACGACCACGTA
CGCTTCATGGATGCTTTTATTGAAGCATTGGGTTTGGAGGAAGTAGTTTTGGTGATCCATGATTGGGGTA
GTGCTCTGGGGTTCCATTGGGCCAAGCGTAACCCAGAACGCGTGAAAGGAATTGCCTTTATGGAGTTCAT
CCGTCCGATTCCAACATGGGACGAATGGCGACCGGACCAACTGGATGAAGATACACACTTCCGCGCGACC
AGCCTGGAAACTCTGCGCAACATGGTGGCGGCAGGTAGCGGGATCACTTTACTGCCAGCGCTGGCTGTGC
CGCCGGAGCGCAAACGCGATGGGGTTGTTTATCTGCCGTGCATTAAGCCGGAACCACGCCGCACTATTGG
TCTGGTTTATCGTCCTGGCTCACCGCTGCGCAGCCGCTATGAGCAGCTGGCAGAGGCCATCCGCGCAAGA
ATGGATGGCCATTTCGATAAAGTTTTAAAACAGGCGGTTTAATGAGAATTCTGCAGTCGACGGTACCGCG
GGCCCGGGATCCACCGGATCTAGATAACTGATCATAATCAGCCATACCACATTTGTAGAGGTTTTACTTG
CTTTAAAAAACCTCCCACACCTCCCCCTGAACCTGAAACATAAAATGAATGCAATTGTTGTTGTTAACTT
GTTTATTGCAGCTTATAATGGTTACAAATAAAGCAATAGCATCACAAATTTCACAAATAAAGCATTTTTT
TCACTGCATTCTAGTTGTGGTTTGTCCAAACTCATCAATGTATCTTAAGGCGTAAATTGTAAGCGTTAAT
ATTTTGTTAAAATTCGCGTTAAATTTTTGTTAAATCAGCTCATTTTTTAACCAATAGGCCGAAATCGGCA
AAATCCCTTATAAATCAAAAGAATAGACCGAGATAGGGT
[37 nt withheld, positions 2070-2106]
AAAGAACGTGGACTCCAACGTCAAAGG
[49 nt withheld, positions 2134-2182]
T
[91 nt withheld, positions 2184-2274]
G
[124 nt withheld, positions 2276-2399]
CAGGTGGCACTTTTCGGGGAAATGTGCGCGGAACCCCTATTTGTTTATTTTTCTAAATACATTCAAATAT
GTATCCGCTCATGAGACAATAACCCTGATAAATGCTTCAATAATATTGAAAAAGGAAGAGTCCTGAGGCG
GAAAGAACCAGCTGTGGAATGTGTGTCAGTTAGGGTGTGGAAAGTCCCCAGGCTCCCCAGCAGGCAGAAG
TATGCAAAGCATGCATCTCAATTAGTCAGCAACCAGGTGTGGAAAGTCCCCAGGCTCCCCAGCAGGCAGA
AGTATGCAAAGCATGCATCTCAATTAGTCAGCAACCATAGTCCCGCCCCTAACTCCGCCCATCCCGCCCC
TAACTCCGCCCAGTTCCGCCCATTCTCCGCCCCATGGCTGACTAATTTTTTTTATTTATGCAGAGGCCGA
GGCCGCCTCGGCCTCTGAGCTATTCCAGAAGTAGTGAGGAGGCTTTTTTGGAGGCCTAGGCTTTTGCAAA
GATCGATCAAGAGACAGGATGAGGATCGTTTCGCATGATTGAACAAGATGGATTGCACGCAGGTTCTCCG
GCCGCTTGGGTGGAGAGGCTATTCGGCTATGACTGGGCACAACAGACAATCGGCTGCTCTGATGCCGCCG
TGTTCCGGCTGTCAGCGCAGGGGCGCCCGGTTCTTTTTGTCAAGACCGACCTGTCCGGTGCCCTGAATGA
ACTGCAAGACGAGGCAGCGCGGCTATCGTGGCTGGCCACGACGGGCGTTCCTTGCGCAGCTGTGCTCGAC
GTTGTCACTGAAGCGGGAAGGGACTGGCTGCTATTGGGCGAAGTGCCGGGGCAGGATCTCCTGTCATCTC
ACCTTGCTCCTGCCGAGAAAGTATCCATCATGGCTGATGCAATGCGGCGGCTGCATACGCTTGATCCGGC
TACCTGCCCATTCGACCACCAAGCGAAACATCGCATCGAGCGAGCACGTACTCGGATGGAAGCCGGTCTT
GTCGATCAGGATGATCTGGACGAAGAGCATCAGGGGCTCGCGCCAGCCGAACTGTTCGCCAGGCTCAAGG
CGAGCATGCCCGACGGCGAGGATCTCGTCGTGACCCATGGCGATGCCTGCTTGCCGAATATCATGGTGGA
AAATGGCCGCTTTTCTGGATTCATCGACTGTGGCCGGCTGGGTGTGGCGGACCGCTATCAGGACATAGCG
TTGGCTACCCGTGATATTGCTGAAGAGCTTGGCGGCGAATGGGCTGACCGCTTCCTCGTGCTTTACGGTA
TCGCCGCTCCCGATTCGCAGCGCATCGCCTTCTATCGCCTTCTTGACGAGTTCTTCTGAGCGGGACTCTG
GGGTTCGAAATGACCGACCAAGCGACGCCCAACCTGCCATCACGAGATTTCGATTCCACCGCCGCCTTCT
ATGAAAGGTTGGGCTTCGGAATCGTTTTCCGGGACGCCGGCTGGATGATCCTCCAGCGCGGGGATCTCAT
GCTGGAGTTCTTCGCCCACCCTAGGGGGAGGCTAACTGAAACACGGAAGGAGACAATACCGGAAGGAACC
CGCGCTATGACGGCAATAAAAAGACAGAATAAAACGCACGGTGTTGGGTCGTTTGTTCATAAACGCGGGG
TTCGGTCCCAGGGCTGGCACTCTGTCGATACCCCACCGAGACCCCATTGGGGCCAATACGCCCGCGTTTC
TTCCTTTTCCCCACCCCACCCCCCAAGTTCGGGTGAAGGCCCAGGGCTCGCAGCCAACGTCGGGGCGGCA
GGCCCTGCCATAGCCTCAGGTTACTCATATATACTTTAGATTGATTTAAAACTTCATTTTTAATTTAAAA
GGATCTAGGTGAAGATCCTTTTTGATAATCTCATGACCAAAATCCCTTAACGTGAGTTTTCGTTCCACTG
AGCGTCAGACCCCGTAGAAAAGATCAAAGGATCTTCTTGAGATCCTTTTTTTCTGCGCGTAATCTGCTGC
TTGCAAACAAAAAAACCACCGCTACCAGCGGTGGTTTGTTTGCCGGATCAAGAGCTACCAACTCTTTTTC
CGAAGGTAACTGGCTTCAGCAGAGCGCAGATACCAAATACTGTTCTTCTAGTGTAGCCGTAGTTAGGCCA
CCACTTCAAGAACTCTGTAGCACCGCCTACATACCTCGCTCTGCTAATCCTGTTACCAGTGGCTGCTGCC
AGTGGCGATAAGTCGTGTCTTACCGGGTTGGACTCAAGACGATAGTTACCGGATAAGGCGCAGCGGTCGG
GCTGAACGGGGGGTTCGTGCACACAGCCCAGCTTGGAGCGAACGACCTACACCGAACTGAGATACCTACA
GCGTGAGCTATGAGAAAGCGCCACGCTTCCCGAAGGGAGAAAGGCGGACAGGTATCCGGTAAGCGGCAGG
GTCGGAACAGGAGAGCGCACGAGGGAGCTTCCAGGGGGAAACGCCTGGTATCTTTATAGTCCTGTCGGGT
TTCGCCACCTCTGACTTGAGCGTCGATTTTTGTGATGCTCGTCAGGGGGGCGGAGCCTATGGAAAAACGC
CAGCAACGCGGCCTTTTTACGGTTCCTGGCCTTTTGCTGGCCTTTTGCTCACATGTTCTTTCCTGCGTTA
TCCCCTGATTCTGTGGATAACCGTATTACCGCCATGCATTAGTTATTAATAGTAATCAATTACGGGGTCA
TTAGTTCATAGCCCATATATGGAGTTCCGCGTTACATAACTTACGGTAAATGGCCCGCCTGGCTGACCGC
CCAACGACCCCCGCCCATTGACGTCAATAATGACGTATGTTCCCATAGTAACGCCAATAGGGACTTTCCA
TTGACGTCAATGGGTGGAGTATTTACGGTAAACTGCCCACTTGGCAGTACATCAAGTGTATCATATGCCA
AGTACGCCCCCTATTGACGTCAATGACGGTAAATGGCCCGCCTGGCATTATGCCCAGTACATGACCTTAT
GGGACTTTCCTACTTGGCAGTACATCTACGTATTAGTCATCGCTATTACCATGGTGATGCGGTTTTGGCA
GTACATCAATGGGCGTGGATAGCGGTTTGACTCACGGGGATTTCCAAGTCTCCACCCCATTGACGTCAAT
GGGAGTTTGTTTTGGCACCAAAATCAACGGGACTTTCCAAAATGTCGTAACAACTCCGCCCCATTGACGC
AAATGGGCGGTAGGCGTGTACGGTGGGAGGTCTATATAAGCAGAGCTGGTTTAGTGAACCGTCAGATCCG
CTAG
